Addgene plasmid #175104: pLV Cbx3-V5
Purpose: Lentiviral expression of mouse Cbx3-V5
Depositing lab: Larry Gerace. Depositing organization: Scripps California (The Scripps Research Institute). Publication: Shared and Distinctive Neighborhoods of Emerin and Lamin B Receptor Revealed by Proximity Labeling and Quantitative Proteomics. Cheng LC, Zhang X, Abhinav K, Nguyen JA, Baboo S, Martinez-Bartolome S, Branon TC, Ting AY, Loose E, Yates JR 3rd, Gerace L. J Proteome Res. 2022 Sep 2;21(9):2197-2210. doi: 10.1021/acs.jproteome.2c00281. Epub 2022 Aug 16. PubMed 35972904.
Backbone
  Vector backbone: pLV-EF1a-IRES-Puro
  Backbone manufacturer: Tobias Meyer (Addgene plasmid # 85132)
  Vector type: Mammalian Expression, Lentiviral
Growth in bacteria
  Bacterial resistance: Ampicillin, 100 μg/mL
  Growth temperature: 30°C
  Growth strain: NEB Stable
  Copy number: High Copy
Gene/Insert
  Gene/Insert name: Cbx3
  Species: M. musculus (mouse)
  Entrez Gene: Cbx3 (a.k.a. HP1g, M32)
  Tag / fusion protein: V5 (C terminal on insert)
  Cloning method: Gibson Cloning
Terms and licenses: Academic/Nonprofit Terms; Industry Terms: Not Available to Industry
How to cite: pLV Cbx3-V5 was a gift from Larry Gerace (Addgene plasmid # 175104 ; http://n2t.net/addgene:175104 ; RRID:Addgene_175104)
