[The description below was written by a language model from this plasmid's Addgene catalogue record and pLannotate feature annotations shown in this document.]
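Description:
pLV Cbx3-V5 is a 9,368-nt HIV-1-based lentiviral transfer plasmid for mammalian expression of mouse Cbx3 (also known as HP1γ or M32), built by Gibson cloning into the pLV-EF1a-IRES-Puro backbone. It is propagated in E. coli through a high-copy ColE1/pUC-type origin and selected with ampicillin via the β-lactamase gene; the record lists a recombination-deficient growth strain, which is commonly chosen to keep the repeated LTR sequences stable. The backbone also carries remnants of the lac promoter/operator region and an SV40 polyadenylation signal outside the viral cassette.

Between the two annotated HIV-1 LTRs lie the standard cis-acting lentiviral elements. These are the Ψ packaging signal with an adjoining gag fragment, the Rev response element for Rev-dependent nuclear export of the genomic RNA, and the cPPT/CTS, which aids nuclear import of the reverse-transcribed genome. Short nef and rev fragments flagged by the annotation are residual viral sequence rather than functional genes. Expression is driven by the human EF-1α core promoter together with its intron A, giving strong constitutive transcription in many cell types. The Cbx3 open reading frame carries a C-terminal V5 epitope tag; the annotation tool matched it to the human CBX3 protein entry, whereas the catalogue gives the species as mouse. Downstream, an EMCV IRES allows translation of puromycin N-acetyltransferase from the same transcript, so puromycin selects transduced cells that also express the tagged protein, and a WPRE enhances transcript expression.

The stated purpose is lentiviral expression of mouse Cbx3-V5. The associated study concerned proximity-labeling proteomics of the inner nuclear membrane proteins emerin and lamin B receptor, though the record does not specify how this construct was used there.
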