Features (pLannotate 1.2.2; 24 found; start..end, strand, type, name):
    376..633     +  LTR            5' LTR (truncated): truncated 5' long terminal repeat (LTR) from HIV-1
    680..805     +  misc_feature   HIV-1 Ψ: packaging signal of human immunodeficiency virus type 1
    789..1127    +  CDS            HIV-1 gag (fragment): gag protein from human immunodeficiency virus 1; gag
   1302..1535    +  misc_feature   RRE: The Rev response element (RRE) of HIV-1 allows for Rev-dependent mRNA export from the nucleus to the cytoplasm.
   1912..2012    +  CDS            Rev (fragment): human immunodeficiency virus 1 (HIV-1) Rev protein; rev; enhances nuclear export of unspliced and incompletely spliced viral mRNAs
   2027..2142    +  misc_feature   cPPT/CTS: central polypurine tract and central termination sequence of HIV-1 (lacking the first T)
   2220..2431    +  promoter       EF-1α core promoter: core promoter for human elongation factor EF-1α
   2432..3370    +  intron         EF-1α intron A: intron upstream of the start codon of human EF-1α
   3407..3955    +  CDS            CBX3 (sequence partly withheld): CBX3_HUMAN - Experimental evidence at protein level: Swiss-Prot protein existence level 1. Seems to be involved in transcriptional silencing in heterochromatin-like complexes. Recognizes and binds histone H3 tails methylated at 'Lys-9', leading to epigenetic repression. May contribute to the association of the heterochromatin with the inner nuclear membrane through its interaction with lamin B receptor (LBR). Involved in the formation of functional kinetochore through interaction with MIS12 complex proteins. Contributes to the conversion of local chromatin to a heterochromatin-like repressive
   3983..4024    +  CDS            V5 tag: epitope tag from simian virus 5
   4149..4710    +  misc_feature   IRES: internal ribosome entry site (IRES) of the encephalomyocarditis virus (EMCV)
   4713..5312    +  CDS            PuroR: puromycin N-acetyltransferase; pac from Streptomyces alboniger; confers resistance to puromycin
   5336..5924    +  misc_feature   WPRE: woodchuck hepatitis virus posttranscriptional regulatory element
   5941..6459    +  CDS            nef (fragment): NEF_HV1BR - Experimental evidence at protein level: Swiss-Prot protein existence level 1. Extracellular Nef protein targets CD4(+) T-lymphocytes for apoptosis by interacting with CXCR4 surface receptors (PubMed:14990729). From Human immunodeficiency virus type 1 group M subtype B (isolate BRU/LAI) (HIV-1).
   6507..6764    +  LTR            5' LTR (truncated): truncated 5' long terminal repeat (LTR) from HIV-1
   6916..6932    -  protein_bind   lac operator: The lac repressor binds to the lac operator to inhibit transcription in E. coli. This inhibition can be relieved by adding lactose or isopropyl-β-D-thiogalactopyranoside (IPTG). lac repressor encoded by lacI
   6940..6970    -  promoter       lac promoter: promoter for the E. coli lac operon
   6985..7006    -  protein_bind   CAP binding site: CAP binding activates transcription in the presence of cAMP. E. coli catabolite activator protein
   7019..7111    -  CDS            lacI (fragment): lac repressor; lacI; The lac repressor binds to the lac operator to inhibit transcription in E. coli. This inhibition can be relieved by adding lactose or isopropyl-β-D-thiogalactopyranoside (IPTG).
   7294..7882    -  rep_origin     ori: high-copy-number ColE1/pMB1/pBR322/pUC origin of replication
   8053..8913    -  CDS            AmpR: β-lactamase; bla; confers resistance to ampicillin, carbenicillin, and related antibiotics
   8914..9018    -  promoter       AmpR promoter: bla
   9066..9200    +  polyA_signal   SV40 poly(A) signal: SV40 polyadenylation signal
   9367..328     +  CDS            nef (fragment) (across the origin): NEF_HV1BR - Experimental evidence at protein level: Swiss-Prot protein existence level 1. Extracellular Nef protein targets CD4(+) T-lymphocytes for apoptosis by interacting with CXCR4 surface receptors (PubMed:14990729). From Human immunodeficiency virus type 1 group M subtype B (isolate BRU/LAI) (HIV-1).
>Addgene plasmid #175104 | pLV Cbx3-V5 | addgene full sequence | sequence record 346301 | Addgene NGS Result
GGAAGGGCTAATTCACTCCCAAAGAAGACAAGATATCCTTGATCTGTGGATCTACCACACACAAGGCTAC
TTCCCTGATTAGCAGAACTACACACCAGGGCCAGGGGTCAGATATCCACTGACCTTTGGATGGTGCTACA
AGCTAGTACCAGTTGAGCCAGATAAGGTAGAAGAGGCCAATAAAGGAGAGAACACCAGCTTGTTACACCC
TGTGAGCCTGCATGGGATGGATGACCCGGAGAGAGAAGTGTTAGAGTGGAGGTTTGACAGCCGCCTAGCA
TTTCATCACGTGGCCCGAGAGCTGCATCCGGAGTACTTCAAGAACTGCTGATATCGAGCTTGCTACAAGG
GACTTTCCGCTGGGGACTTTCCAGGGAGGCGTGGCCTGGGCGGGACTGGGGAGTGGCGAGCCCTCAGATC
CTGCATATAAGCAGCTGCTTTTTGCCTGTACTGGGTCTCTCTGGTTAGACCAGATCTGAGCCTGGGAGCT
CTCTGGCTAACTAGGGAACCCACTGCTTAAGCCTCAATAAAGCTTGCCTTGAGTGCTTCAAGTAGTGTGT
GCCCGTCTGTTGTGTGACTCTGGTAACTAGAGATCCCTCAGACCCTTTTAGTCAGTGTGGAAAATCTCTA
GCAGTGGCGCCCGAACAGGGACTTGAAAGCGAAAGGGAAACCAGAGGAGCTCTCTCGACGCAGGACTCGG
CTTGCTGAAGCGCGCACGGCAAGAGGCGAGGGGCGGCGACTGGTGAGTACGCCAAAAATTTTGACTAGCG
GAGGCTAGAAGGAGAGAGATGGGTGCGAGAGCGTCAGTATTAAGCGGGGGAGAATTAGATCGCGATGGGA
AAAAATTCGGTTAAGGCCAGGGGGAAAGAAAAAATATAAATTAAAACATATAGTATGGGCAAGCAGGGAG
CTAGAACGATTCGCAGTTAATCCTGGCCTGTTAGAAACATCAGAAGGCTGTAGACAAATACTGGGACAGC
TACAACCATCCCTTCAGACAGGATCAGAAGAACTTAGATCATTATATAATACAGTAGCAACCCTCTATTG
TGTGCATCAAAGGATAGAGATAAAAGACACCAAGGAAGCTTTAGACAAGATAGAGGAAGAGCAAAACAAA
AGTAAGACCACCGCACAGCAAGCGGCCGGCCGCTGATCTTCAGACCTGGAGGAGGAGATATGAGGGACAA
TTGGAGAAGTGAATTATATAAATATAAAGTAGTAAAAATTGAACCATTAGGAGTAGCACCCACCAAGGCA
AAGAGAAGAGTGGTGCAGAGAGAAAAAAGAGCAGTGGGAATAGGAGCTTTGTTCCTTGGGTTCTTGGGAG
CAGCAGGAAGCACTATGGGCGCAGCGTCAATGACGCTGACGGTACAGGCCAGACAATTATTGTCTGGTAT
AGTGCAGCAGCAGAACAATTTGCTGAGGGCTATTGAGGCGCAACAGCATCTGTTGCAACTCACAGTCTGG
GGCATCAAGCAGCTCCAGGCAAGAATCCTGGCTGTGGAAAGATACCTAAAGGATCAACAGCTCCTGGGGA
TTTGGGGTTGCTCTGGAAAACTCATTTGCACCACTGCTGTGCCTTGGAATGCTAGTTGGAGTAATAAATC
TCTGGAACAGATTTGGAATCACACGACCTGGATGGAGTGGGACAGAGAAATTAACAATTACACAAGCTTA
ATACACTCCTTAATTGAAGAATCGCAAAACCAGCAAGAAAAGAATGAACAAGAATTATTGGAATTAGATA
AATGGGCAAGTTTGTGGAATTGGTTTAACATAACAAATTGGCTGTGGTATATAAAATTATTCATAATGAT
AGTAGGAGGCTTGGTAGGTTTAAGAATAGTTTTTGCTGTACTTTCTATAGTGAATAGAGTTAGGCAGGGA
TATTCACCATTATCGTTTCAGACCCACCTCCCAACCCCGAGGGGACCCGACAGGCCCGAAGGAATAGAAG
AAGAAGGTGGAGAGAGAGACAGAGACAGATCCATTCGATTAGTGAACGGATCTCGACGGTATCGCCTTTA
AAAGAAAAGGGGGGATTGGGGGGTACAGTGCAGGGGAAAGAATAGTAGACATAATAGCAACAGACATACA
AACTAAAGAATTACAAAAACAAATTACAAAAATTCAAAATTTTCGGGTTTATTACAGGGACAGCAGAGAT
CCAGTTTATCGATGAGGCCCTTTCGTCTTCACTCGAGGTGCCCGTCAGTGGGCAGAGCGCACATCGCCCA
CAGTCCCCGAGAAGTTGGGGGGAGGGGTCGGCAATTGAACCGGTGCCTAGAGAAGGTGGCGCGGGGTAAA
CTGGGAAAGTGATGTCGTGTACTGGCTCCGCCTTTTTCCCGAGGGTGGGGGAGAACCGTATATAAGTGCA
GTAGTCGCCGTGAACGTTCTTTTTCGCAACGGGTTTGCCGCCAGAACACAGGTAAGTGCCGTGTGTGGTT
CCCGCGGGCCTGGCCTCTTTACGGGTTATGGCCCTTGCGTGCCTTGAATTACTTCCACCTGGCTGCAGTA
CGTGATTCTTGATCCCGAGCTTCGGGTTGGAAGTGGGTGGGAGAGTTCGAGGCCTTGCGCTTAAGGAGCC
CCTTCGCCTCGTGCTTGAGTTGAGGCCTGGCCTGGGCGCTGGGGCCGCCGCGTGCGAATCTGGTGGCACC
TTCGCGCCTGTCTCGCTGCTTTCGATAAGTCTCTAGCCATTTAAAATTTTTGATGACCTGCTGCGACGCT
TTTTTTCTGGCAAGATAGTCTTGTAAATGCGGGCCAAGATCTGCACACTGGTATTTCGGTTTTTGGGGCC
GCGGGCGGCGACGGGGCCCGTGCGTCCCAGCGCACATGTTCGGCGAGGCGGGGCCTGCGAGCGCGGCCAC
CGAGAATCGGACGGGGGTAGTCTCAAGCTGGCCGGCCTGCTCTGGTGCCTGGCCTCGCGCCGCCGTGTAT
CGCCCCGCCCTGGGCGGCAAGGCTGGCCCGGTCGGCACCAGTTGCGTGAGCGGAAAGATGGCCGCTTCCC
GGCCCTGCTGCAGGGAGCTCAAAATGGAGGACGCGGCGCTCGGGAGAGCGGGCGGGTGAGTCACCCACAC
AAAGGAAAAGGGCCTTTCCGTCCTCAGCCGTCGCTTCATGTGACTCCACGGAGTACCGGGCGCCGTCCAG
GCACCTCGATTAGTTCTCGAGCTTTTGGAGTACGTCGTCTTTAGGTTGGGGGGAGGGGTTTTATGCGATG
GAGTTTCCCCACACTGAGTGGGTGGAGACTGAAGTTAGGCCAGCTTGGCACTTGATGTAATTCTCCTTGG
AATTTGCCCTTTTTGAGTTTGGATCTTGGTTCATTCTCAAGCCTCAGACAGTGGTTCAAAGTTTTTTTCT
TCCATTTCAGGTGTCGTGAGGATCCGCCATCGGCCCGCCCGCCGCCATGGCCTCCAATAAAACTACATTG
CAAAAAATGGGAAAGAAACAAAATGGAAAGAGTAAAAAAGTTGAAGAGGCAGAGCCTGAAGAATTTGTGG
TAGAAAAAGTACTGGACCGTCGTGTAGTGAATGGGAAGGTGGAGTATTTCCTGAAGTGGAAGGGGTTCAC
AGATGCTGATAATACTTGGGAACCAGAAGAAAATTTAGATTGTCCAGAATTAATTGAAGCATTTCTTAAT
TCTCAAAAAGCTGGTAAAGAAAAAGATGGTACAAAAAGGAAATCTTTATCTGACAGTGAATCTGATGATA
GCAAATCGAAGAAGAAGAGAGAT
[201 nt withheld, positions 3734-3934]
TGTCCTGAAGATGAAGCACAAGGTGGGCCGGGCGGGGGTGGCGGGGGAGGTAAGCCTATCCCTAACCCTC
TCCTCGGTCTCGATTCTACGTGAGTTTAAACTTCGAAACGCGTGAATTCCTCGAGGGCGGCCGCTCTAGA
GTCGACGGGCCGCGGTAACAATTGTTAACTAACTTAAGCTAGCAACGGTTTCCCTCTAGCGGGATCAATT
CCGCCCCCCCCCCCTAACGTTACTGGCCGAAGCCGCTTGGAATAAGGCCGGTGTGCGTTTGTCTATATGT
TATTTTCCACCATATTGCCGTCTTTTGGCAATGTGAGGGCCCGGAAACCTGGCCCTGTCTTCTTGACGAG
CATTCCTAGGGGTCTTTCCCCTCTCGCCAAAGGAATGCAAGGTCTGTTGAATGTCGTGAAGGAAGCAGTT
CCTCTGGAAGCTTCTTGAAGACAAACAACGTCTGTAGCGACCCTTTGCAGGCAGCGGAACCCCCCACCTG
GCGACAGGTGCCTCTGCGGCCAAAAGCCACGTGTATAAGATACACCTGCAAAGGCGGCACAACCCCAGTG
CCACGTTGTGAGTTGGATAGTTGTGGAAAGAGTCAAATGGCTCTCCTCAAGCGTATTCAACAAGGGGCTG
AAGGATGCCCAGAAGGTACCCCATTGTATGGGATCTGATCTGGGGCCTCGGTGCACATGCTTTACATGTG
TTTAGTCGAGGTTAAAAAAACGTCTAGGCCCCCCGAACCACGGGGACGTGGTTTTCCTTTGAAAAACACG
ATAATACCATGACCGAGTACAAGCCCACGGTGCGCCTCGCCACCCGCGACGACGTCCCCAGGGCCGTACG
CACCCTCGCCGCCGCGTTCGCCGACTACCCCGCCACGCGCCACACCGTCGATCCGGACCGCCACATCGAG
CGGGTCACCGAGCTGCAAGAACTCTTCCTCACGCGCGTCGGGCTCGACATCGGCAAGGTGTGGGTCGCGG
ACGACGGCGCCGCGGTGGCGGTCTGGACCACGCCGGAGAGCGTCGAAGCGGGGGCGGTGTTCGCCGAGAT
CGGCCCGCGCATGGCCGAGTTGAGCGGTTCCCGGCTGGCCGCGCAGCAACAGATGGAAGGCCTCCTGGCG
CCGCACCGGCCCAAGGAGCCCGCGTGGTTCCTGGCCACCGTCGGCGTCTCGCCCGACCACCAGGGCAAGG
GTCTGGGCAGCGCCGTCGTGCTCCCCGGAGTGGAGGCGGCCGAGCGCGCCGGGGTGCCCGCCTTCCTGGA
GACCTCCGCGCCCCGCAACCTCCCCTTCTACGAGCGGCTCGGCTTCACCGTCACCGCCGACGTCGAGGTG
CCCGAAGGACCGCGCACCTGGTGCATGACCCGCAAGCCCGGTGCCTGACCCGGGCGGGGCGCGTCTGGAA
CAATCAACCTCTGGATTACAAAATTTGTGAAAGATTGACTGGTATTCTTAACTATGTTGCTCCTTTTACG
CTATGTGGATACGCTGCTTTAATGCCTTTGTATCATGCTATTGCTTCCCGTATGGCTTTCATTTTCTCCT
CCTTGTATAAATCCTGGTTGCTGTCTCTTTATGAGGAGTTGTGGCCCGTTGTCAGGCAACGTGGCGTGGT
GTGCACTGTGTTTGCTGACGCAACCCCCACTGGTTGGGGCATTGCCACCACCTGTCAGCTCCTTTCCGGG
ACTTTCGCTTTCCCCCTCCCTATTGCCACGGCGGAACTCATCGCCGCCTGCCTTGCCCGCTGCTGGACAG
GGGCTCGGCTGTTGGGCACTGACAATTCCGTGGTGTTGTCGGGGAAGCTGACGTCCTTTCCATGGCTGCT
CGCCTGTGTTGCCACCTGGATTCTGCGCGGGACGTCCTTCTGCTACGTCCCTTCGGCCCTCAATCCAGCG
GACCTTCCTTCCCGCGGCCTGCTGCCGGCTCTGCGGCCTCTTCCGCGTCTTCGCCTTCGCCCTCAGACGA
GTCGGATCTCCCTTTGGGCCGCCTCCCCGCCTGGAATTAATTCTGCAGTCGAGACCTAGAAAAACATGGA
GCAATCACAAGTAGCAATACAGCAGCTACCAATGCTGATTGTGCCTGGCTAGAAGCACAAGAGGAGGAGG
AGGTGGGTTTTCCAGTCACACCTCAGGTACCTTTAAGACCAATGACTTACAAGGCAGCTGTAGATCTTAG
CCACTTTTTAAAAGAAAAGAGGGGACTGGAAGGGCTAATTCACTCCCAACGAAGACAAGATATCCTTGAT
CTGTGGATCTACCACACACAAGGCTACTTCCCTGATTAGCAGAACTACACACCAGGGCCAGGGGTCAGAT
ATCCACTGACCTTTGGATGGTGCTACAAGCTAGTACCAGTTGAGCCAGATAAGGTAGAAGAGGCCAATAA
AGGAGAGAACACCAGCTTGTTACACCCTGTGAGCCTGCATGGGATGGATGACCCGGAGAGAGAAGTGTTA
GAGTGGAGGTTTGACAGCCGCCTAGCATTTCATCACGTGGCCCGAGAGCTGCATCCGGAGTACTTCAAGA
ACTGCTGATATCGAGCTTGCTACAAGGGACTTTCCGCTGGGGACTTTCCAGGGAGGCGTGGCCTGGGCGG
GACTGGGGAGTGGCGAGCCCTCAGATCCTGCATATAAGCAGCTGCTTTTTGCCTGTACTGGGTCTCTCTG
GTTAGACCAGATCTGAGCCTGGGAGCTCTCTGGCTAACTAGGGAACCCACTGCTTAAGCCTCAATAAAGC
TTGCCTTGAGTGCTTCAAGTAGTGTGTGCCCGTCTGTTGTGTGACTCTGGTAACTAGAGATCCCTCAGAC
CCTTTTAGTCAGTGTGGAAAATCTCTAGCAGTAGTAGTTCATGTCATCTTATTATTCAGTATTTATAACT
TGCAAAGAAATGAATATCAGAGAGTGAGAGGCCTTGACATTGCTAGCGTTTACCGTCGACCTCTAGCTAG
AGCTTGGCGTAATCATGGTCATAGCTGTTTCCTGTGTGAAATTGTTATCCGCTCACAATTCCACACAACA
TACGAGCCGGAAGCATAAAGTGTAAAGCCTGGGGTGCCTAATGAGTGAGCTAACTCACATTAATTGCGTT
GCGCTCACTGCCCGCTTTCCAGTCGGGAAACCTGTCGTGCCAGCTGCATTAATGAATCGGCCAACGCGCG
GGGAGAGGCGGTTTGCGTATTGGGCGCTCTTCCGCTTCCTCGCTCACTGACTCGCTGCGCTCGGTCGTTC
GGCTGCGGCGAGCGGTATCAGCTCACTCAAAGGCGGTAATACGGTTATCCACAGAATCAGGGGATAACGC
AGGAAAGAACATGTGAGCAAAAGGCCAGCAAAAGGCCAGGAACCGTAAAAAGGCCGCGTTGCTGGCGTTT
TTCCATAGGCTCCGCCCCCCTGACGAGCATCACAAAAATCGACGCTCAAGTCAGAGGTGGCGAAACCCGA
CAGGACTATAAAGATACCAGGCGTTTCCCCCTGGAAGCTCCCTCGTGCGCTCTCCTGTTCCGACCCTGCC
GCTTACCGGATACCTGTCCGCCTTTCTCCCTTCGGGAAGCGTGGCGCTTTCTCATAGCTCACGCTGTAGG
TATCTCAGTTCGGTGTAGGTCGTTCGCTCCAAGCTGGGCTGTGTGCACGAACCCCCCGTTCAGCCCGACC
GCTGCGCCTTATCCGGTAACTATCGTCTTGAGTCCAACCCGGTAAGACACGACTTATCGCCACTGGCAGC
AGCCACTGGTAACAGGATTAGCAGAGCGAGGTATGTAGGCGGTGCTACAGAGTTCTTGAAGTGGTGGCCT
AACTACGGCTACACTAGAAGAACAGTATTTGGTATCTGCGCTCTGCTGAAGCCAGTTACCTTCGGAAAAA
GAGTTGGTAGCTCTTGATCCGGCAAACAAACCACCGCTGGTAGCGGTGGTTTTTTTGTTTGCAAGCAGCA
GATTACGCGCAGAAAAAAAGGATCTCAAGAAGATCCTTTGATCTTTTCTACGGGGTCTGACGCTCAGTGG
AACGAAAACTCACGTTAAGGGATTTTGGTCATGAGATTATCAAAAAGGATCTTCACCTAGATCCTTTTAA
ATTAAAAATGAAGTTTTAAATCAATCTAAAGTATATATGAGTAAACTTGGTCTGACAGTTACCAATGCTT
AATCAGTGAGGCACCTATCTCAGCGATCTGTCTATTTCGTTCATCCATAGTTGCCTGACTCCCCGTCGTG
TAGATAACTACGATACGGGAGGGCTTACCATCTGGCCCCAGTGCTGCAATGATACCGCGAGACCCACGCT
CACCGGCTCCAGATTTATCAGCAATAAACCAGCCAGCCGGAAGGGCCGAGCGCAGAAGTGGTCCTGCAAC
TTTATCCGCCTCCATCCAGTCTATTAATTGTTGCCGGGAAGCTAGAGTAAGTAGTTCGCCAGTTAATAGT
TTGCGCAACGTTGTTGCCATTGCTACAGGCATCGTGGTGTCACGCTCGTCGTTTGGTATGGCTTCATTCA
GCTCCGGTTCCCAACGATCAAGGCGAGTTACATGATCCCCCATGTTGTGCAAAAAAGCGGTTAGCTCCTT
CGGTCCTCCGATCGTTGTCAGAAGTAAGTTGGCCGCAGTGTTATCACTCATGGTTATGGCAGCACTGCAT
AATTCTCTTACTGTCATGCCATCCGTAAGATGCTTTTCTGTGACTGGTGAGTACTCAACCAAGTCATTCT
GAGAATAGTGTATGCGGCGACCGAGTTGCTCTTGCCCGGCGTCAATACGGGATAATACCGCGCCACATAG
CAGAACTTTAAAAGTGCTCATCATTGGAAAACGTTCTTCGGGGCGAAAACTCTCAAGGATCTTACCGCTG
TTGAGATCCAGTTCGATGTAACCCACTCGTGCACCCAACTGATCTTCAGCATCTTTTACTTTCACCAGCG
TTTCTGGGTGAGCAAAAACAGGAAGGCAAAATGCCGCAAAAAAGGGAATAAGGGCGACACGGAAATGTTG
AATACTCATACTCTTCCTTTTTCAATATTATTGAAGCATTTATCAGGGTTATTGTCTCATGAGCGGATAC
ATATTTGAATGTATTTAGAAAAATAAACAAATAGGGGTTCCGCGCACATTTCCCCGAAAAGTGCCACCTG
ACGTCGACGGATCGGGAGATCAACTTGTTTATTGCAGCTTATAATGGTTACAAATAAAGCAATAGCATCA
CAAATTTCACAAATAAAGCATTTTTTTCACTGCATTCTAGTTGTGGTTTGTCCAAACTCATCAATGTATC
TTATCATGTCTGGATCAACTGGATAACTCAAGCTAACCAAAATCATCCCAAACTTCCCACCCCATACCCT
ATTACCACTGCCAATTACCTGTGGTTTCATTTACTCTAAACCTGTGATTCCTCTGAATTATTTTCATTTT
AAAGAAATTGTATTTGTTAAATATGTACTACAAACTTAGTAGTT
